>Addgene plasmid #172300 | pIVTR(T7A)-CRE-T2A-BleoR | addgene full sequence | sequence record 340324 | Addgene Partial NGS Result
CGTCTAATACGACTCACTATAAGGACATTTGCTTCTGACACAACTGTGTTCACTAGCAACCTCAAACAGA
ATTCGAGCTCGGTACCCGGGGATCCTCTAGAGTCAAAGAATTGCCGCCATGCCCAAGAAGAAGAGGAAGG
TGTCCAATTTACTGACCGTACACCAAAATTTGCCTGCATTACCGGTCGATGCAACGAGTGATGAGGTTCG
CAAGAACCTGATGGACATGTTCAGGGATCGCCAGGCGTTTTCTGAGCATACCTGGAAAATGCTTCTGTCC
GTTTGCCGGTCGTGGGCGGCATGGTGCAAGTTGAATAACCGGAAATGGTTTCCCGCAGAACCTGAAGATG
TTCGCGATTATCTTCTATATCTTCAGGCGCGCGGTCTGGCAGTAAAAACTATCCAGCAACATTTGGGCCA
GCTAAACATGCTTCATCGTCGGTCCGGGCTGCCACGACCAAGTGACAGCAATGCTGTTTCACTGGTTATG
CGGCGGATCCGAAAAGAAAACGTTGATGCCGGTGAACGTGCAAAACAGGCTCTAGCGTTCGAACGCACTG
ATTTCGACCAGGTTCGTTCACTCATGGAAAATAGCGATCGCTGCCAGGATATACGTAATCTGGCATTTCT
GGGGATTGCTTATAACACCCTGTTACGTATAGCCGAAATTGCCAGGATCAGGGTTAAAGATATCTCACGT
ACTGACGGTGGGAGAATGTTAATCCATATTGGCAGAACGAAAACGCTGGTTAGCACCGCAGGTGTAGAGA
AGGCACTTAGCCTGGGGGTAACTAAACTGGTCGAGCGATGGATTTCCGTCTCTGGTGTAGCTGATGATCC
GAATAACTACCTGTTTTGCCGGGTCAGAAAAAATGGTGTTGCCGCGCCATCTGCCACCAGCCAGCTATCA
ACTCGCGCCCTGGAAGGGATTTTTGAAGCAACTCATCGATTGATTTACGGCGCTAAGGATGACTCTGGTC
AGAGATACCTGGCCTGGTCTGGACACAGTGCCCGTGTCGGAGCCGCGCGAGATATGGCCCGCGCTGGAGT
TTCAATACCGGAGATCATGCAAGCTGGTGGCTGGACCAATGTAAATATTGTCATGAACTATATCCGTAAC
CTGGATAGTGAAACAGGGGCAATGGTGCGCCTGCTGGAAGATGGCGATGGCAGCGGAGAGGGCAGAGGAA
GTCTTCTAACATGCGGTGACGTGGAGGAGAATCCCGGCCCTATGGCCAAGTTGACCAGTGCCGTTCCGGT
GCTCACCGCGAGAGACGTCGCCGGAGCGGTCGAGTTCTGGACCGACAGACTCGGGTTCTCCAGAGACTTC
GTGGAGGACGACTTCGCCGGTGTGGTCAGAGACGACGTGACCCTGTTCATCAGCGCGGTCCAGGACCAGG
TGGTGCCGGACAACACCCTGGCCTGGGTGTGGGTGAGAGGCCTGGACGAGCTGTACGCCGAGTGGTCGGA
GGTCGTGTCCACGAACTTCAGAGACGCCTCCGGACCGGCCATGACCGAGATCGGCGAGCAGCCGTGGGGA
AGAGAGTTCGCCCTGAGAGACCCGGCCGGCAACTGCGTGCACTTCGTGGCCGAGGAGCAGGACTAATGCT
CGCTTTCTTGCTGTCCAATTTCTATTAAAGGTTCCTTTGTTCCCTAAGTCCAACTACTAAACTGGGGGAT
ATTATGAAGGGCCTTGAGCATCTGGATTCTGCCTAATAAAAAACATTTATTTTCATTGCAAAACCATGGG
AGCAAAAGGCCAGCAAAAGGCCAGGAACCGTAAAAAGGCCGCGTTGCTGGCGTTTTTCCATAGGCTCCGC
CCCCCTGACGAGCATCACAAAAATCGACGCTCAAGTCAGAGGTGGCGAAACCCGACAGGACTATAAAGAT
ACCAGGCGTTTCCCCCTGGAAGCTCCCTCGTGCGCTCTCCTGTTCCGACCCTGCCGCTTACCGGATACCT
GTCCGCCTTTCTCCCTTCGGGAAGCGTGGCGCTTTCTCATAGCTCACGCTGTAGGTATCTCAGTTCGGTG
TAGGTCGTTCGCTCCAAGCTGGGCTGTGTGCACGAACCCCCCGTTCAGCCCGACCGCTGCGCCTTATCCG
GTAACTATCGTCTTGAGTCCAACCCGGTAAGACACGACTTATCGCCACTGGCAGCAGCCACTGGTAACAG
GATTAGCAGAGCGAGGTATGTAGGCGGTGCTACAGAGTTCTTGAAGTGGTGGCCTAACTACGGCTACACT
AGAAGAACAGTATTTGGTATCTGCGCTCTGCTGAAGCCAGTTACCTTCGGAAAAAGAGTTGGTAGCTCTT
GATCCGGCAAACAAACCACCGCTGGTAGCGGTGGTTTTTTTGTTTGCAAGCAGCAGATTACGCGCAGAAA
AAAAGGATCTCAAGAAGATCCTTTGATCTTTTCTACGGGGTCTGACGCTCAGTGGAACGAAAACTCACGT
TAAGGGATTTTGGTCATGAGATTATCAAAAAGGATCTTCACCTAGATCCTTTTAAATTAAAAATGAAGTT
TTAAATCAATCTAAAGTATATATGAGTAAACTTGGTCTGACAGTTACCAATGCTTAATCAGTGAGGCACC
TATCTCAGCGATCTGTCTATTTCGTTCATCCATAGTTGCCTGACTCCCCGTCGTGTAGATAACTACGATA
CGGGAGGGCTTACCATCTGGCCCCAGTGCTGCAATGATACCGCGAGACCCACGCTCACCGGCTCCAGATT
TATCAGCAATAAACCAGCCAGCCGGAAGGGCCGAGCGCAGAAGTGGTCCTGCAACTTTATCCGCCTCCAT
CCAGTCTATTAATTGTTGCCGGGAAGCTAGAGTAAGTAGTTCGCCAGTTAATAGTTTGCGCAACGTTGTT
GCCATTGCTACAGGCATCGTGGTGTCACGCTCGTCGTTTGGTATGGCTTCATTCAGCTCCGGTTCCCAAC
GATCAAGGCGAGTTACATGATCCCCCATGTTGTGCAAAAAAGCGGTTAGCTCCTTCGGTCCTCCGATCGT
TGTCAGAAGTAAGTTGGCCGCAGTGTTATCACTCATGGTTATGGCAGCACTGCATAATTCTCTTACTGTC
ATGCCATCCGTAAGATGCTTTTCTGTGACTGGTGAGTACTCAACCAAGTCATTCTGAGAATAGTGTATGC
GGCGACCGAGTTGCTCTTGCCCGGCGTCAATACGGGATAATACCGCGCCACATAGCAGAACTTTAAAAGT
GCTCATCATTGGAAAACGTTCTTCGGGGCGAAAACTCTCAAGGATCTTACCGCTGTTGAGATCCAGTTCG
ATGTAACCCACTCGTGCACCCAACTGATCTTCAGCATCTTTTACTTTCACCAGCGTTTCTGGGTGAGCAA
AAACAGGAAGGCAAAATGCCGCAAAAAAGGGAATAAGGGCGACACGGAAATGTTGAATACTCATACTCTT
CCTTTTTCAATATTATTGAAGCATTTATCAGGGTTATTGTCTCATGAGCGGATACATATTTGAATGTATT
TAGAAAAATAAACAAATAGGGGTTCCGCGCACATTTCCCCGAAAAGTGCCACCTGA
Features (pLannotate 1.2.2; 8 found; start..end, strand, type, name):
      5..21      +  promoter       T7 promoter (fragment): promoter for bacteriophage T7 RNA polymerase
     69..104     +  misc_feature   MCS (fragment): pUC18/19 multiple cloning site
    141..1168    +  CDS            Cre (fragment): site-specific recombinase Cre is a site-specific recombinase from bacteriophage P1. Recombination occurs at loxP sequences.
   1232..1603    +  CDS            ble: BLE_STRHI - Experimental evidence at protein level: Swiss-Prot protein existence level 1. Binding protein with a strong affinity to the bleomycin family of antibiotics. From Streptoalloteichus hindustanus.
   1608..1741    +  polyA_signal   β-globin poly(A) (fragment): human β-globin polyadenylation signal
   1805..2393    -  rep_origin     ori: high-copy-number ColE1/pMB1/pBR322/pUC origin of replication
   2564..3424    -  CDS            AmpR: β-lactamase; bla; confers resistance to ampicillin, carbenicillin, and related antibiotics
   3425..3529    -  promoter       AmpR promoter: bla
