[The description below was written by a language model from this plasmid's Addgene catalogue record and pLannotate feature annotations shown in this document.]
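Description:
pIVTR(T7A)-CRE-T2A-BleoR is a compact bacterial plasmid built on the pIVTR backbone that serves as a template for in vitro transcription of a synthetic mRNA, rather than as a mammalian expression vector in its own right. It is maintained in E. coli as a high-copy plasmid through a ColE1/pUC-type origin of replication and is selected with ampicillin via a β-lactamase gene driven by its native bla promoter. The annotated sequence is about 3.6 kb, consistent with the roughly 2.1 kb backbone plus the roughly 1.5 kb insert.

The payload sits downstream of a bacteriophage T7 promoter, recorded as an A-initiating variant, meaning transcripts begin with adenosine rather than the usual guanosine. A short remnant of a pUC-type multiple cloning site lies between the promoter and the coding region. The open reading frame encodes Cre, the phage P1 site-specific recombinase that acts on loxP sites, joined through a T2A self-cleaving peptide to BleoR, the Streptoalloteichus hindustanus ble protein that binds and neutralises bleomycin-family antibiotics. The T2A itself is not annotated in the feature table, but a gap between the Cre and ble coding sequences matches its expected position. Ribosomal skipping at T2A lets a single transcript yield both proteins separately, so cells that received and translated the mRNA can be transiently enriched by drug selection. A fragment of the human β-globin polyadenylation region follows the coding sequence at the 3′ end of the transcribed unit.

The stated purpose is production of Cre-T2A-BleoR RNA for excision of floxed cassettes, an approach that delivers recombinase activity transiently without introducing DNA that could integrate. The catalogue lists the insert species as human, although the annotated coding parts are of phage and bacterial origin.
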