Addgene plasmid #172300: pIVTR(T7A)-CRE-T2A-BleoR
Purpose: In vitro transcription of CRE-T2A-BleoR synthetic construct for the excision of floxed cassettes
Depositing lab: Patrik Verstreken. Depositing organization: Vlaams Instituut voor Biotechnologie (VIB, vzw).
Backbone
  Vector backbone: pIVTR
  Backbone size w/o insert (bp): 2074
  Vector type: Cre/Lox
Growth in bacteria
  Bacterial resistance: Ampicillin, 100 μg/mL
  Growth temperature: 37°C
  Growth strain: DH5alpha
  Copy number: High Copy
Gene/Insert
  Gene/Insert name: CRE-T2A-BleoR
  Species: H. sapiens (human)
  Insert size (bp): 1482
  Promoter: T7 promoter A-initiating
  Cloning method: Gibson Cloning
Terms and licenses: Academic/Nonprofit Terms; Industry Terms: Not Available to Industry
How to cite: pIVTR(T7A)-CRE-T2A-BleoR was a gift from Patrik Verstreken (Addgene plasmid # 172300 ; http://n2t.net/addgene:172300 ; RRID:Addgene_172300)
